>Addgene plasmid #106737 | gh66 | addgene full sequence | sequence record 221027 | Addgene Assembled Full Sequence
CTAAATTGTAAGCGTTAATATTTTGTTAAAATTCGCGTTAAATTTTTGTTAAATCAGCTCATTTTTTAAC
CAATAGGCCGAAATCGGCAAAATCCCTTATAAATCAAAAGAATAGACCGAGATAGGGTTGAGTGGCCGCT
ACAGGGCGCTCCCATTCGCCATTCAGGCTGCGCAACTGTTGGGAAGGGCGTTTCGGTGCGGGCCTCTTCG
CTATTACGCCAGCTGGCGAAAGGGGGATGTGCTGCAAGGCGATTAAGTTGGGTAACGCCAGGGTTTTCCC
AGTCACGACGTTGTAAAACGACGGCCAGTGAGCGCGACGTAATACGACTCACTATAGGGCGAATTGGCGG
AAGGCCGTCAAGGCCACGTGTCTTGTCCAGAGCTCGATATCGAATTCGAGGGCCTATTTCCCATGATTCC
TTCATATTTGCATATACGATACAAGGCTGTTAGAGAGATAATTGGAATTAATTTGACTGTAAACACAAAG
ATATTAGTACAAAATACGTGACGTAGAAAGTAATAATTTCTTGGGTAGTTTGCAGTTTTAAAATTATGTT
TTAAAATGGACTATCATATGCTTACCGTAACTTGAAAGTATTTCGATTTCTTGGCTTTATATATCTTGTG
GAAAGGACGAAACACCGCTCTTTATGGTACAAGCTCGGTTTTAGAGCTAGAAATAGCAAGTTAAAATAAG
GCTAGTCCGTTATCAACTTGAAAAAGTGGCACCGAGTCGGTGCTTTTTTTGGTACCTGGAGCACAAGACT
GGCCTCATGGGCCTTCCGCTCACTGCCCGCTTTCCAGTCGGGAAACCTGTCGTGCCAGCTGCATTAACAT
GGTCATAGCTGTTTCCTTGCGTATTGGGCGCTCTCCGCTTCCTCGCTCACTGACTCGCTGCGCTCGGTCG
TTCGGGTAAAGCCTGGGGTGCCTAATGAGCAAAAGGCCAGCAAAAGGCCAGGAACCGTAAAAAGGCCGCG
TTGCTGGCGTTTTTCCATAGGCTCCGCCCCCCTGACGAGCATCACAAAAATCGACGCTCAAGTCAGAGGT
GGCGAAACCCGACAGGACTATAAAGATACCAGGCGTTTCCCCCTGGAAGCTCCCTCGTGCGCTCTCCTGT
TCCGACCCTGCCGCTTACCGGATACCTGTCCGCCTTTCTCCCTTCGGGAAGCGTGGCGCTTTCTCATAGC
TCACGCTGTAGGTATCTCAGTTCGGTGTAGGTCGTTCGCTCCAAGCTGGGCTGTGTGCACGAACCCCCCG
TTCAGCCCGACCGCTGCGCCTTATCCGGTAACTATCGTCTTGAGTCCAACCCGGTAAGACACGACTTATC
GCCACTGGCAGCAGCCACTGGTAACAGGATTAGCAGAGCGAGGTATGTAGGCGGTGCTACAGAGTTCTTG
AAGTGGTGGCCTAACTACGGCTACACTAGAAGAACAGTATTTGGTATCTGCGCTCTGCTGAAGCCAGTTA
CCTTCGGAAAAAGAGTTGGTAGCTCTTGATCCGGCAAACAAACCACCGCTGGTAGCGGTGGTTTTTTTGT
TTGCAAGCAGCAGATTACGCGCAGAAAAAAAGGATCTCAAGAAGATCCTTTGATCTTTTCTACGGGGTCT
GACGCTCAGTGGAACGAAAACTCACGTTAAGGGATTTTGGTCATGAGATTATCAAAAAGGATCTTCACCT
AGATCCTTTTAAATTAAAAATGAAGTTTTAAATCAATCTAAAGTATATATGAGTAAACTTGGTCTGACAG
TTACCAATGCTTAATCAGTGAGGCACCTATCTCAGCGATCTGTCTATTTCGTTCATCCATAGTTGCCTGA
CTCCCCGTCGTGTAGATAACTACGATACGGGAGGGCTTACCATCTGGCCCCAGTGCTGCAATGATACCGC
GAGAACCACGCTCACCGGCTCCAGATTTATCAGCAATAAACCAGCCAGCCGGAAGGGCCGAGCGCAGAAG
TGGTCCTGCAACTTTATCCGCCTCCATCCAGTCTATTAATTGTTGCCGGGAAGCTAGAGTAAGTAGTTCG
CCAGTTAATAGTTTGCGCAACGTTGTTGCCATTGCTACAGGCATCGTGGTGTCACGCTCGTCGTTTGGTA
TGGCTTCATTCAGCTCCGGTTCCCAACGATCAAGGCGAGTTACATGATCCCCCATGTTGTGCAAAAAAGC
GGTTAGCTCCTTCGGTCCTCCGATCGTTGTCAGAAGTAAGTTGGCCGCAGTGTTATCACTCATGGTTATG
GCAGCACTGCATAATTCTCTTACTGTCATGCCATCCGTAAGATGCTTTTCTGTGACTGGTGAGTACTCAA
CCAAGTCATTCTGAGAATAGTGTATGCGGCGACCGAGTTGCTCTTGCCCGGCGTCAATACGGGATAATAC
CGCGCCACATAGCAGAACTTTAAAAGTGCTCATCATTGGAAAACGTTCTTCGGGGCGAAAACTCTCAAGG
ATCTTACCGCTGTTGAGATCCAGTTCGATGTAACCCACTCGTGCACCCAACTGATCTTCAGCATCTTTTA
CTTTCACCAGCGTTTCTGGGTGAGCAAAAACAGGAAGGCAAAATGCCGCAAAAAAGGGAATAAGGGCGAC
ACGGAAATGTTGAATACTCATACTCTTCCTTTTTCAATATTATTGAAGCATTTATCAGGGTTATTGTCTC
ATGAGCGGATACATATTTGAATGTATTTAGAAAAATAAACAAATAGGGGTTCCGCGCACATTTCCCCGAA
AAGTGCCAC
Features (pLannotate 1.2.2; 10 found; start..end, strand, type, name):
      3..134     -  rep_origin     M13 ori (fragment): M13 bacteriophage origin of replication; arrow indicates direction of (+) strand synthesis
    155..311     -  CDS            lacZα (fragment): LacZα fragment of β-galactosidase; lacZ fragment
    320..338     +  promoter       T7 promoter: promoter for bacteriophage T7 RNA polymerase
    398..638     +  promoter       U6 promoter: RNA polymerase III promoter for human U6 snRNA
    668..743     +  misc_RNA       gRNA scaffold: guide RNA scaffold for the Streptococcus pyogenes CRISPR/Cas9 system
    790..837     -  CDS            lacI (fragment): lac repressor; lacI; The lac repressor binds to the lac operator to inhibit transcription in E. coli. This inhibition can be relieved by adding lactose or isopropyl-β-D-thiogalactopyranoside (IPTG).
    874..914     -  rep_origin     RSF ori (fragment): Plasmids containing the RSF 1030 origin of replication can be propagated in E. coli cells that contain additional plasmids with compatible origins.
    992..1580    -  rep_origin     ori: high-copy-number ColE1/pMB1/pBR322/pUC origin of replication
   1751..2611    -  CDS            AmpR: β-lactamase; bla; confers resistance to ampicillin, carbenicillin, and related antibiotics
   2612..2716    -  promoter       AmpR promoter: bla
