[The description below was written by a language model from this plasmid's Addgene catalogue record and pLannotate feature annotations shown in this document.]
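Description:
gh66 is a small mammalian-expression plasmid (about 2.7 kb in the assembled sequence) that produces a single guide RNA directed against human B4GALT6, a beta-1,4-galactosyltransferase gene. It is built on the EPB104 gRNA cloning backbone and is one member of a validated guide library covering the human glycosyltransferase genes. In bacteria it is maintained as a high-copy plasmid through a ColE1/pUC-type origin and selected with ampicillin via the β-lactamase gene and its native bla promoter.

The functional cassette is compact. A human U6 promoter, which recruits RNA polymerase III and is well suited to short, precisely initiated transcripts, sits immediately upstream of the Streptococcus pyogenes Cas9 guide RNA scaffold. The short gap between these two annotated features is where the 20-nucleotide B4GALT6 targeting spacer would lie, so transcription should yield a complete sgRNA. The insert was introduced by restriction cloning, although the sites used are not recorded. A T7 promoter lies upstream of the U6 element and serves mainly as a sequencing primer site. The remaining annotations (fragments of lacZα, an M13 origin, lacI and an RSF origin) are partial matches that appear to be leftovers of the parental cloning vector rather than working elements.

The plasmid encodes no Cas9, no mammalian selection marker and no reporter, so the nuclease must be supplied separately, for example by co-transfection or in a Cas9-expressing cell line. Its intended use is CRISPR/Cas9 targeting of B4GALT6 in human cells, typically for knockout studies of glycosylation pathways.
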