Addgene plasmid #106737: gh66
Purpose: expression of gRNA targeting B4GALT6
Depositing lab: Eric-Paul Bennett. Depositing organization: University of Copenhagen. Publication: A validated gRNA library for CRISPR/Cas9 targeting of the human glycosyltransferase genome. Narimatsu Y, Joshi HJ, Zhang Y, Gomes C, Chen YH, Lorenzetti F, Furukawa S, Schjoldager K, Hansen L, Clausen H, Bennett EP, Wandall HH. Glycobiology. 2018 Jan 5. pii: 4791732. doi: 10.1093/glycob/cwx101. PubMed 29315387.
Backbone
  Vector backbone: EPB104
  Backbone manufacturer: Eric-Paul Bennett (Addgene plasmid # 68369)
  Backbone size w/o insert (bp): 2376
  Vector type: Mammalian Expression
Growth in bacteria
  Bacterial resistance: Ampicillin, 100 μg/mL
  Growth temperature: 37°C
  Growth strain: DH5alpha
  Copy number: High Copy
Gene/Insert
  Gene/Insert name: B4GALT6
  gRNA/shRNA sequence: CTCTTTATGGTACAAGCTCG
  Species: H. sapiens (human)
  Entrez Gene: B4GALT6 (a.k.a. B4Gal-T6, beta4Gal-T6)
  Cloning method: Restriction Enzyme; 5′ cloning site unknown (unknown if destroyed); 3′ cloning site unknown (unknown if destroyed)
  Sequencing primers: 5′ T7NP
Terms and licenses: Academic/Nonprofit Terms; Industry Terms: Not Available to Industry
How to cite: gh66 was a gift from Eric-Paul Bennett (Addgene plasmid # 106737 ; http://n2t.net/addgene:106737 ; RRID:Addgene_106737)
