>Addgene plasmid #106737 | gh66 | addgene partial sequence | sequence record 221026 | hU6-F
AATTGGAATTAATTTGACTGTAAACACAAAGATATTAGTACAAAATACGTGACGTAGAAAGTAATAATTT
CTTGGGTAGTTTGCAGTTTTAAAATTATGTTTTAAAATGGACTATCATATGCTTACCGTAACTTGAAAGT
ATTTCGATTTCTTGGCTTTATATATCTTGTGGAAAGGACGAAACACCGCTCTTTATGGTACAAGCTCGGT
TTTAGAGCTAGAAATAGCAAGTTAAAATAAGGCTAGTCCGTTATCAACTTGAAAAAGTGGCACCGAGTCG
GTGCTTTTTTTGGTACCTGGAGCACAAGACTGGCCTCATGGGCCTTCCGCTCACTGCCCGCTTTCCAGTC
GGGAAACCTGTCGTGCCAGCTGCATTAACATGGTCATAGCTGTTTCCTTGCGTATTGGGCGCTCTCCGCT
TCCTCGCTCACTGACTCGCTGCGCTCGGTCGTTCGGGTAAAGCCTGGGGTGCCTAATGAGCAAAAGGCCA
GCAAAAGGCCAGGAACCGTAAAAAGGCCGCGTTGCTGGCGTTTTTCCATAGGCTCCGCCCCCCTGACGAG
CATCACAAAAATCGACGCTCAAGTCAGAGGTGGCGAAACCCGACAGGACTATAAAGATACCAGGCGTTTC
CCCCTGGAAGCTCCCTCGTGCGCTCTCCTGTTCCGACCCTGCCGCTTACCGGATACCTGTCCGCCTTTCT
CCCTTCGGGAAGCGTGGCGCTTTCTCATAGCTCACGCTGTAGGTATCTCAGTTCGGTGTAGGTCGTTCGC
TCCAAGCTGGGCTGTGTGCACGAACCCCCCGTTCAGCCCGACCGCTGCGCCTTATCCGGTAACTATCGTC
TTGAGTCCAACCCGGTAAGACACGACTTATCGCCACTGGCAGCAGCCACTGGTAACAGGATTAGCAGAGC
GAGGTATGTAGGCGGTGCTACAGAGTTCTTGAAGTGGTGGCCTAACTACGGCTACACTAGAAGA
